>Addgene plasmid #62619 | p168-759 | depositor full sequence | sequence record 103510 | p168-759 sequence 11125 bps
GGGGAATTGTGAGCGGATAACAATTCCCCTCTAGAAATAATTTTGTTTAACTTTAAGAAGGAGATATACA
TATGGCACCGACCACCACCCTGACCGCACTGGCAGAAGAAAAAAGCCTGCAGCAGAAATTTGTTCGTGAT
GAAGATGAACGTCCGAAAGTTGCCTATAATGTGTTTAGCAATGAAATCCCGGTTATTAGCCTGGCAGGTA
TTGATGAAATTGAAGGTCGTCGTAGCGAAATTTGCCGTAAAATTGTTGAAGCATGTGAAGGTTGGGGTGT
TTTTCAGGTTGTTGATCATGGTGTTGATGCAAATCTGATTGCAGAAATGACCCGTCTGGCACGTGAATTT
TTTGCACTGCCTCCGGAAGAAAAACTGCGTTTTGATATGAGCGGTGGTAAAAAAGGTGGTTTTATTGTTA
GCAGCCATCTGCAGGGTGAAGCAGTTCAGGATTGGCGTGAAATTGTTACCTATTTCAGCTATCCGATTCG
TGCACGTGATTATAGCCGTTGGCCTGATAAACCGGAAGGTTGGCGTGCAGTTACCGAAACCTATAGCGAA
AAACTGATGGATCTGGCATGTAAACTGCTGGAAGTTCTGAGCGAAGCAATGGGTCTGGAAAAAGAGGCAC
TGACCAAAGCATGTGTTGATATGGATCAGAAAGTGGTGATCAACTTCTATCCGAAATGTCCGCAGCCGGA
TCTGACCCTGGGTCTGAAACGTCATACCGATCCGGGTACAATTACCCTGCTGCTGCAAGATCAGGTGGGT
GGTCTGCAGGCAACCCGTGATGGTGGCAAAACCTGGATTACCGTTCAGCCGGTTGAAGGTGCATTTGTTG
TTAATCTGGGTGATCATGGCCATTATCTGAGCAATGGTCGCTTTAAAAACGCAGATCATCAGGCAGTTGT
TAATAGCAATTGTAGCCGTCTGAGCATTGCAACCTTTCAGAATCCGGCACCGGAAGCAACCGTTTATCCG
CTGAAAATTCGTGAAGGTGAAAAACCGATTCTGGAAGAACCGATTACCTTTGCCGATATGTATAAACGCA
AAATGAGCAAAGATATCGAGCTGGCCAAACTGAAAAAACTGGCGAAAGAAAAAAAACTGCTGCAAGACCA
GCAGGATATCGAAAAAGCAAAACTGGAAATCAAAAGCACCGATGAAATCTTCGCCCTGGTTGGTGCACTG
ATGCATGTTATGCAGAAACGTAGCCGTGCAATTCATAGCAGTGATGAAGGTGAAGATCAAGCCGGTGATG
AAGATGAGGATTAACTCGAGTCTGGTAAAGAAACCGCTGCTGCGAAATTTGAACGCCAGCACATGGACTC
GTCTACTAGTCGCAGCTTAATTAACCTAAACTGCTGCCACCGCTGAGCAATAACTAGCATAACCCCTTGG
GGCCTCTAAACGGGTCTTGAGGGGTTTTTTGCTAGGATCGAGATCGATCTCGATCCCGCGAAATTAATAC
GACTCACTATAGGGGAATTGTGAGCGGATAACAATTCCCCTCTAGAAATAATTTTGTTTAACTTTAAGAA
GGAGATATACATATGGGTCTGGGTGCAGAAAGCGGTAGCGTTTGTGTTACCGGTGCAAGCGGTTTTGTTG
GTAGCTGGCTGGTTATGCGTCTGCTGGAACATGGTTATACCGTTCGTGCAACCGTGCGTGATCCGGCAAA
TCTGAAAAAAGTTCGTCATCTGCTGGAACTGCCGCAGGCAGCAACCCGTCTGACCCTGTGGAAAGCAGAT
CTGGATGTTGAAGGTAGCTTTGATGAAGCCATTAAAGGTTGTACCGGTGTTTTTCATGTTGCAACCCCGA
TGGATTTTGAAAGCGAAGATCCGGAAAACGAAGTTATTAAACCGACCATTAACGGCATGCTGGATATTAT
GAAAGCATGCCTGAAAGCAAAAACCGTTCGTCGTCTGGTTTTTACCAGCAGTGCCGGTGCAGTTGCAATT
GAAGAACATCCGAAAGAAGTGTACAGCGAAAATAACTGGTCAGATGTTGTGTTTTGCCGCAAAGTTAAAA
TGACCGGCTGGATGTATTTTGTGAGCAAAACCCTGGCAGAACAGGCAGCATGGAAATTTGCAAAAGAAAA
CAACATCGACTTCATCACCATTATTCCGACCCTGGTTATTGGTCCGTTTCTGGCACCGAGCATGCCTCCG
AGCCTGATTAGCGGTCTGAGTCCGCTGACCGGTAATGAAGCACATTATGGTATTATCAAACAGTGCCAGT
ATGTGCATCTGGATGATCTGTGTCAGAGCCATATTTTTCTGTATGAACATGCAAAAGCCGAGGGTCGTTA
TATTTGTAGCAGCCATGATGCAACCATTCACGATATTGCAAAACTGCTGAACGAGAAATACCCGAAATAC
AACGTTCCGAAAAAATTCAAAGGCATCGAAGAAAACCTGACCAACATTCACTTTAGCAGCAAAAAACTGA
AAGAGATGGGCTTCGAATTTAAACACAGCCTGGAAGATATGTTTACAGGTGCCGTTGATGCATGTCGTGA
AAAAGGTCTGCTGCCGCTGCCGCAAGAAGAAGAAACCGAAAAACGTCGTGCAGGTCCTCCTCCTGCACTG
CCTCCGAAACGTCGTCGTTAACTCGAGTCTGGTAAAGAAACCGCTGCTGCGAAATTTGAACGCCAGCACA
TGGACTCGTCTACTAGTCGCAGCTTAATTAACCTAAACTGCTGCCACCGCTGAGCAATAACTAGCATAAC
CCCTTGGGGCCTCTAAACGGGTCTTGAGGGGTTTTTTGCTAGGATCGAGATCGATCTCGATCCCGCGAAA
TTAATACGACTCACTATAGGGGAATTGTGAGCGGATAACAATTCCCCTCTAGAAATAATTTTGTTTAACT
TTAAGAAGGAGATATACATATGACCGTTAGCGGTGCAATTCCGAGCATGACCAAAAATCGTACCCTGGTT
GTTGGTGGCACCGGTTTTATTGGTCAGTTTATTACCAAAGCAAGCCTGGGTTTTGGTTATCCGACCTTTC
TGCTGGTTCGTCCGGGTCCGGTTAGCCCGAGCAAAGCAGTTATTATCAAAACCTTTCAGGATAAAGGTGC
CAAAGTGATTTATGGCGTGATCAACGATAAAGAATGCATGGAAAAAATTCTGAAAGAGTACGAGATCGAC
GTTGTTATTAGCCTGGTGGGTGGTGCACGTCTGCTGGATCAGCTGACCCTGCTGGAAGCAATTAAAAGCG
TTAAAACCATCAAACGTTTTCTGCCGAGCGAATTTGGCCATGATGTTGATCGTACCGATCCGGTTGAACC
GGGTCTGACCATGTATAAAGAAAAACGTCTGGTGCGTCGTGCCGTTGAAGAATATGGTATTCCGTTTACC
AATATCTGCTGCAATAGCATTGCAAGCTGGCCGTATTATGATAATTGTCATCCGAGCCAGGTTCCGCCTC
CGATGGATCAGTTTCAGATTTATGGTGATGGTAACACCAAAGCCTATTTCATTGATGGCAACGATATCGG
CAAATTTACCATGAAAACCATCGATGATATTCGCACCCTGAACAAAAATGTTCATTTTCGTCCGAGCAGC
AACTGCTACAGCATTAATGAACTGGCAAGCCTGTGGGAGAAAAAAATCGGTCGTACACTGCCTCGTTTTA
CCGTTACCGCAGATAAACTGCTGGCACATGCAGCAGAAAACATTATTCCGGAAAGCATTGTTAGCAGCTT
TACCCACGATATCTTTATTAACGGTTGCCAGGTGAACTTTAGCATCGATGAACATAGTGATGTGGAAATC
GATACACTGTATCCGGATGAAAAATTTCGTAGCCTGGATGATTGCTATGAAGATTTTGTTCCGATGGTGC
ACGATAAAATTCATGCAGGTAAAAGCGGTGAAATCAAAATCAAAGATGGTAAACCGCTGGTTCAGACCGG
CACCATTGAAGAAATTAACAAAGACATTAAAACCCTGGTGGAAACCCAGCCGAATGAAGAGATCAAAAAA
GATATGAAAGCACTGGTTGAAGCCGTTCCGATTAGCGCAATGGGTGGTGTTAAAGAAAGCCTGGTTTAAC
TCGAGTCTGGTAAAGAAACCGCTGCTGCGAAATTTGAACGCCAGCACATGGACTCGTCTACTAGTCGCAG
CTTAATTAACCTAAACTGCTGCCACCGCTGAGCAATAACTAGCATAACCCCTTGGGGCCTCTAAACGGGT
CTTGAGGGGTTTTTTGCTAGGATCGAGATCGATCTCGATCCCGCGAAATTAATACGACTCACTATAGGGG
AATTGTGAGCGGATAACAATTCCCCTCTAGAAATAATTTTGTTTAACTTTAAGAAGGAGATATACATATG
ACCAAGGCAGATATTGGAACACCAAGTAATTTCCAGCACATTGGACATGTTGGTTGGGACCCAAATACAG
GTTTTGATCTAAATAATTTAGATCCAGAATTGAAGAATCTTTTTGATATGTGTGGGATCTCTGAGGCCCA
GCTTAAAGACAGAGAAACATCAAAAGTTATTTATGACTTTATTGAAAAAACAGGAGGTGTAGAAGCTGTT
AAAAATGAACTCCGAAGGCAAGCACCAGGATCTGGTAGTGGCTCTGGAGGATCTATGGCAGAGTATGTGC
GGGCCCTGTTTGACTTTAATGGGAATGATGAAGAAGACCTTCCCTTTAAGAAAGGAGACATCCTGAGAAT
CCGGGATAAGCCTGAAGAGCAGTGGTGGAATGCAGAGGACAGCGAAGGAAAGAGGGGGATGATTCCTGTC
CCTTACGTGGAGAAGTATGGATCTGGTAGTGGCTCTGGAGGATCTATGCTCCAGCGGCGCCGCGTGACGG
TGCGCAAGGCCGACGCCGGCGGGCTGGGCATCAGCATCAAGGGGGGCCGGGAAAACAAGATGCCTATTCT
CATTTCCAAAATCTTCAAGGGACTGGCAGCAGACCAGACGGAGGCCCTTTTTGTTGGGGATGCCATCCTG
TCTGTGAATGGTGAAGATTTGTCCTCTGCCACCCACGATGAAGCGGTACAGGCCCTCAAGAAGACAGGCA
AGGAGGTTGTGTTGGAGGTTAAGTACATGAAGGAGGTCTCACCCTATTTCAAGGGATCTGGTAGTGGCTC
TGGAGGATCTATGCTCCAGCGGCGCCGCGTGACGGTGCGCAAGGCCGACGCCGGCGGGCTGGGCATCAGC
ATCAAGGGGGGCCGGGAAAACAAGATGCCTATTCTCATTTCCAAAATCTTCAAGGGACTGGCAGCAGACC
AGACGGAGGCCCTTTTTGTTGGGGATGCCATCCTGTCTGTGAATGGTGAAGATTTGTCCTCTGCCACCCA
CGATGAAGCGGTACAGGCCCTCAAGAAGACAGGCAAGGAGGTTGTGTTGGAGGTTAAGTACATGAAGGAG
GTCTCACCCTATTTCAAGGGATCTGGTAGTGGCTCTGGAGGATCTATGCTCCAGCGGCGCCGCGTGACGG
TGCGCAAGGCCGACGCCGGCGGGCTGGGCATCAGCATCAAGGGGGGCCGGGAAAACAAGATGCCTATTCT
CATTTCCAAAATCTTCAAGGGACTGGCAGCAGACCAGACGGAGGCCCTTTTTGTTGGGGATGCCATCCTG
TCTGTGAATGGTGAAGATTTGTCCTCTGCCACCCACGATGAAGCGGTACAGGCCCTCAAGAAGACAGGCA
AGGAGGTTGTGTTGGAGGTTAAGTACATGAAGGAGGTCTCACCCTATTTCAAGGGATCTGGTAGTGGCTC
TGGAGGATCTATGCTCCAGCGGCGCCGCGTGACGGTGCGCAAGGCCGACGCCGGCGGGCTGGGCATCAGC
ATCAAGGGGGGCCGGGAAAACAAGATGCCTATTCTCATTTCCAAAATCTTCAAGGGACTGGCAGCAGACC
AGACGGAGGCCCTTTTTGTTGGGGATGCCATCCTGTCTGTGAATGGTGAAGATTTGTCCTCTGCCACCCA
CGATGAAGCGGTACAGGCCCTCAAGAAGACAGGCAAGGAGGTTGTGTTGGAGGTTAAGTACATGAAGGAG
GTCTCACCCTATTTCAAGGGATCCTGACTCGAGTCTGGTAAAGAAACCGCTGCTGCGAAATTTGAACGCC
AGCACATGGACTCGTCTACTAGTCGCAGCTTAATTAACCTAAACTGCTGCCACCGCTGAGCAATAACTAG
CATAACCCCTTGGGGCCTCTAAACGGGTCTTGAGGGGTTTTTTGCTAGCGAAAGGAGGAGTCGACTATAT
CCGGATTGGCGAATGGG
[124 nt withheld, positions 6248-6371]
C
[91 nt withheld, positions 6373-6463]
A
[49 nt withheld, positions 6465-6513]
CCTTTGACGTTGGAGTCCACGTTCTTT
[37 nt withheld, positions 6541-6577]
ACCCTATCTCGGTCTATTCTTTTGATTTATAAGGGATTTTGCCGATTTCGGCCTATTGGTTAAAAAATGA
GCTGATTTAACAAAAATTTAACGCGAATTTTAACAAAATATTAACGTTTACAATTTCTGGCGGCACGATG
GCATGAGATTATCAAAAAGGATCTTCACCTAGATCCTTTTAAATTAAAAATGAAGTTTTAAATCAATCTA
AAGTATATATGAGTAAACTTGGTCTGACAGTTACCAATGCTTAATCAGTGAGGCACCTATCTCAGCGATC
TGTCTATTTCGTTCATCCATAGTTGCCTGACTCCCCGTCGTGTAGATAACTACGATACGGGAGGGCTTAC
CATCTGGCCCCAGTGCTGCAATGATACCGCGAGACCCACGCTCACCGGCTCCAGATTTATCAGCAATAAA
CCAGCCAGCCGGAAGGGCCGAGCGCAGAAGTGGTCCTGCAACTTTATCCGCCTCCATCCAGTCTATTAAT
TGTTGCCGGGAAGCTAGAGTAAGTAGTTCGCCAGTTAATAGTTTGCGCAACGTTGTTGCCATTGCTACAG
GCATCGTGGTGTCACGCTCGTCGTTTGGTATGGCTTCATTCAGCTCCGGTTCCCAACGATCAAGGCGAGT
TACATGATCCCCCATGTTGTGCAAAAAAGCGGTTAGCTCCTTCGGTCCTCCGATCGTTGTCAGAAGTAAG
TTGGCCGCAGTGTTATCACTCATGGTTATGGCAGCACTGCATAATTCTCTTACTGTCATGCCATCCGTAA
GATGCTTTTCTGTGACTGGTGAGTACTCAACCAAGTCATTCTGAGAATAGTGTATGCGGCGACCGAGTTG
CTCTTGCCCGGCGTCAATACGGGATAATACCGCGCCACATAGCAGAACTTTAAAAGTGCTCATCATTGGA
AAACGTTCTTCGGGGCGAAAACTCTCAAGGATCTTACCGCTGTTGAGATCCAGTTCGATGTAACCCACTC
GTGCACCCAACTGATCTTCAGCATCTTTTACTTTCACCAGCGTTTCTGGGTGAGCAAAAACAGGAAGGCA
AAATGCCGCAAAAAAGGGAATAAGGGCGACACGGAAATGTTGAATACTCATACTCTTCCTTTTTCAATCA
TGATTGAAGCATTTATCAGGGTTATTGTCTCATGAGCGGATACATATTTGAATGTATTTAGAAAAATAAA
CAAATAGGTCATGACCAAAATCCCTTAACGTGAGTTTTCGTTCCACTGAGCGTCAGACCCCGTAGAAAAG
ATCAAAGGATCTTCTTGAGATCCTTTTTTTCTGCGCGTAATCTGCTGCTTGCAAACAAAAAAACCACCGC
TACCAGCGGTGGTTTGTTTGCCGGATCAAGAGCTACCAACTCTTTTTCCGAAGGTAACTGGCTTCAGCAG
AGCGCAGATACCAAATACTGTCCTTCTAGTGTAGCCGTAGTTAGGCCACCACTTCAAGAACTCTGTAGCA
CCGCCTACATACCTCGCTCTGCTAATCCTGTTACCAGTGGCTGCTGCCAGTGGCGATAAGTCGTGTCTTA
CCGGGTTGGACTCAAGACGATAGTTACCGGATAAGGCGCAGCGGTCGGGCTGAACGGGGGGTTCGTGCAC
ACAGCCCAGCTTGGAGCGAACGACCTACACCGAACTGAGATACCTACAGCGTGAGCTATGAGAAAGCGCC
ACGCTTCCCGAAGGGAGAAAGGCGGACAGGTATCCGGTAAGCGGCAGGGTCGGAACAGGAGAGCGCACGA
GGGAGCTTCCAGGGGGAAACGCCTGGTATCTTTATAGTCCTGTCGGGTTTCGCCACCTCTGACTTGAGCG
TCGATTTTTGTGATGCTCGTCAGGGGGGCGGAGCCTATGGAAAAACGCCAGCAACGCGGCCTTTTTACGG
TTCCTGGCCTTTTGCTGGCCTTTTGCTCACATGTTCTTTCCTGCGTTATCCCCTGATTCTGTGGATAACC
GTATTACCGCCTTTGAGTGAGCTGATACCGCTCGCCGCAGCCGAACGACCGAGCGCAGCGAGTCAGTGAG
CGAGGAAGCGGAAGAGCGCCTGATGCGGTATTTTCTCCTTACGCATCTGTGCGGTATTTCACACCGCATA
TATGGTGCACTCTCAGTACAATCTGCTCTGATGCCGCATAGTTAAGCCAGTATACACTCCGCTATCGCTA
CGTGACTGGGTCATGGCTGCGCCCCGACACCCGCCAACACCCGCTGACGCGCCCTGACGGGCTTGTCTGC
TCCCGGCATCCGCTTACAGACAAGCTGTGACCGTCTCCGGGAGCTGCATGTGTCAGAGGTTTTCACCGTC
ATCACCGAAACGCGCGAGGCAGCTGCGGTAAAGCTCATCAGCGTGGTCGTGAAGCGATTCACAGATGTCT
GCCTGTTCATCCGCGTCCAGCTCGTTGAGTTTCTCCAGAAGCGTTAATGTCTGGCTTCTGATAAAGCGGG
CCATGTTAAGGGCGGTTTTTTCCTGTTTGGTCACTGATGCCTCCGTGTAAGGGGGATTTCTGTTCATGGG
GGTAATGATACCGATGAAACGAGAGAGGATGCTCACGATACGGGTTACTGATGATGAACATGCCCGGTTA
CTGGAACGTTGTGAGGGTAAACAACTGGCGGTATGGATGCGGCGGGACCAGAGAAAAATCACTCAGGGTC
AATGCCAGCGCTTCGTTAATACAGATGTAGGTGTTCCACAGGGTAGCCAGCAGCATCCTGCGATGCAGAT
CCGGAACATAATGGTGCAGGGCGCTGACTTCCGCGTTTCCAGACTTTACGAAACACGGAAACCGAAGACC
ATTCATGTTGTTGCTCAGGTCGCAGACGTTTTGCAGCAGCAGTCGCTTCACGTTCGCTCGCGTATCGGTG
ATTCATTCTGCTAACCAGTAAGGCAACCCCGCCAGCCTAGCCGGGTCCTCAACGACAGGAGCACGATCAT
GCTAGTCATGCCCCGCGCCCACCGGAAGGAGCTGACTGGGTTGAAGGCTCTCAAGGGCATCGGTCGAGAT
CCCGGTGCCTAATGAGTGAGCTAACTTACATTAATTGCGTTGCGCTCACTGCCCGCTTTCCAGTCGGGAA
ACCTGTCGTGCCAGCTGCATTAATGAATCGGCCAACGCGCGGGGAGAGGCGGTTTGCGTATTGGGCGCCA
GGGTGGTTTTTCTTTTCACCAGTGAGACGGGCAACAGCTGATTGCCCTTCACCGCCTGGCCCTGAGAGAG
TTGCAGCAAGCGGTCCACGCTGGTTTGCCCCAGCAGGCGAAAATCCTGTTTGATGGTGGTTAACGGCGGG
ATATAACATGAGCTGTCTTCGGTATCGTCGTATCCCACTACCGAGATGTCCGCACCAACGCGCAGCCCGG
ACTCGGTAATGGCGCGCATTGCGCCCAGCGCCATCTGATCGTTGGCAACCAGCATCGCAGTGGGAACGAT
GCCCTCATTCAGCATTTGCATGGTTTGTTGAAAACCGGACATGGCACTCCAGTCGCCTTCCCGTTCCGCT
ATCGGCTGAATTTGATTGCGAGTGAGATATTTATGCCAGCCAGCCAGACGCAGACGCGCCGAGACAGAAC
TTAATGGGCCCGCTAACAGCGCGATTTGCTGGTGACCCAATGCGACCAGATGCTCCACGCCCAGTCGCGT
ACCGTCTTCATGGGAGAAAATAATACTGTTGATGGGTGTCTGGTCAGAGACATCAAGAAATAACGCCGGA
ACATTAGTGCAGGCAGCTTCCACAGCAATGGCATCCTGGTCATCCAGCGGATAGTTAATGATCAGCCCAC
TGACGCGTTGCGCGAGAAGATTGTGCACCGCCGCTTTACAGGCTTCGACGCCGCTTCGTTCTACCATCGA
CACCACCACGCTGGCACCCAGTTGATCGGCGCGAGATTTAATCGCCGCGACAATTTGCGACGGCGCGTGC
AGGGCCAGACTGGAGGTGGCAACGCCAATCAGCAACGACTGTTTGCCCGCCAGTTGTTGTGCCACGCGGT
TGGGAATGTAATTCAGCTCCGCCATCGCCGCTTCCACTTTTTCCCGCGTTTTCGCAGAAACGTGGCTGGC
CTGGTTCACCACGCGGGAAACGGTCTGATAAGAGACACCGGCATACTCTGCGACATCGTATAACGTTACT
GGTTTCACATTCACCACCCTGAATTGACTCTCTTCCGGGCGCTATCATGCCATACCGCGAAAGGTTTTGC
GCCATTCGATGGTGTCCGGGATCTCGACGCTCTCCCTTATGCGACTCCTGCATTAGGAAGCAGCCCAGTA
GTAGGTTGAGGCCGTTGAGCACCGCCGCCGCAAGGAATGGTGCATGCAAGGAGATGGCGCCCAACAGTCC
CCCGGCCACGGGGCCTGCCACCATACCCACGCCGAAACAAGCGCTCATGAGCCCGAAGTGGCGAGCCCGA
TCTTCCCCATCGGTGATGTCGGCGATATAGGCGCCAGCAACCGCACCTGTGGCGCCGGTGATGCCGGCCA
CGATGCGTCCGGCGTAGCCTAGGATCGAGATCGATCTCGATCCCGCGAAATTAATACGACTCACTATA
Features (pLannotate 1.2.2; 40 found; start..end, strand, type, name):
      3..27      +  protein_bind   lac operator: The lac repressor binds to the lac operator to inhibit transcription in E. coli. This inhibition can be relieved by adding lactose or isopropyl-β-D-thiogalactopyranoside (IPTG). lac repressor encoded by lacI
     42..64      +  RBS            RBS: efficient ribosome binding site from bacteriophage T7 gene 10 (Olins and Rangwala, 1989)
     72..1175    +  CDS            FHT: FL3H_PETCR - Experimental evidence at protein level: Swiss-Prot protein existence level 1. Involved in the conversion of (2S)-naringenin to (+)-(2R/3R)- dihydrokaempferol. From Petroselinum crispum (Parsley) (Petroselinum hortense).
   1176..1271    +  CDS            WAS (fragment): WASP_HUMAN - Also known as IMD2. Experimental evidence at protein level: Swiss-Prot protein existence level 1. Effector protein for Rho-type GTPases that regulates actin filament reorganization via its interaction with the Arp2/3 complex (PubMed:12235133, PubMed:12769847, PubMed:16275905). Important for efficient actin polymerization (PubMed:8625410, PubMed:12235133, PubMed:16275905). Possible regulator of lymphocyte and platelet function (PubMed:9405671). Mediates actin filament reorganization and the formation of actin pedestals upon infection by pathogenic bacteria (PubMed:18650809). In add
   1287..1328    +  CDS            S-Tag (fragment): affinity and epitope tag derived from pancreatic ribonuclease A
   1384..1431    +  terminator     T7 terminator: transcription terminator for bacteriophage T7 RNA polymerase
   1465..1483    +  promoter       T7 promoter: promoter for bacteriophage T7 RNA polymerase
   1484..1508    +  protein_bind   lac operator: The lac repressor binds to the lac operator to inhibit transcription in E. coli. This inhibition can be relieved by adding lactose or isopropyl-β-D-thiogalactopyranoside (IPTG). lac repressor encoded by lacI
   1523..1545    +  RBS            RBS: efficient ribosome binding site from bacteriophage T7 gene 10 (Olins and Rangwala, 1989)
   1559..2548    +  CDS            DFR: DFRA_PYRCO - Experimental evidence at protein level: Swiss-Prot protein existence level 1. Bifunctional enzyme involved in the flavonoid metabolism. May use dihydroquercetin, eriodictyol, garbanzol (5- deoxydihydrokaempferol), dihydrofisetin (5-deoxydihydroquercetin), dihydrokaempferol to a low extent (5%), but not naringenin, 5- deoxynaringenin or butin (5-deoxyeriodictyol) as substrate. From Pyrus communis (Pear) (Pyrus domestica).
   2624..2665    +  CDS            S-Tag (fragment): affinity and epitope tag derived from pancreatic ribonuclease A
   2721..2768    +  terminator     T7 terminator: transcription terminator for bacteriophage T7 RNA polymerase
   2802..2820    +  promoter       T7 promoter: promoter for bacteriophage T7 RNA polymerase
   2821..2845    +  protein_bind   lac operator: The lac repressor binds to the lac operator to inhibit transcription in E. coli. This inhibition can be relieved by adding lactose or isopropyl-β-D-thiogalactopyranoside (IPTG). lac repressor encoded by lacI
   2860..2882    +  RBS            RBS: efficient ribosome binding site from bacteriophage T7 gene 10 (Olins and Rangwala, 1989)
   2890..4035    +  CDS            LAR: LAR_DESUN - Experimental evidence at protein level: Swiss-Prot protein existence level 1. Catalyzes the synthesis of catechin from 3,4-cis- leucocyanidin. Also synthesizes afzelechin and gallocatechin. From Desmodium uncinatum (Silverleaf Spanish clover) (Hedysarum uncinatum).
   4072..4113    +  CDS            S-Tag (fragment): affinity and epitope tag derived from pancreatic ribonuclease A
   4169..4216    +  terminator     T7 terminator: transcription terminator for bacteriophage T7 RNA polymerase
   4250..4268    +  promoter       T7 promoter: promoter for bacteriophage T7 RNA polymerase
   4269..4293    +  protein_bind   lac operator: The lac repressor binds to the lac operator to inhibit transcription in E. coli. This inhibition can be relieved by adding lactose or isopropyl-β-D-thiogalactopyranoside (IPTG). lac repressor encoded by lacI
   4308..4330    +  RBS            RBS: efficient ribosome binding site from bacteriophage T7 gene 10 (Olins and Rangwala, 1989)
   4338..4577    +  CDS            Wasl (fragment): WASL_MOUSE - Experimental evidence at protein level: Swiss-Prot protein existence level 1. Regulates actin polymerization by stimulating the actin- nucleating activity of the Arp2/3 complex. Involved in various processes, such as mitosis and cytokinesis, via its role in the regulation of actin polymerization. Together with CDC42, involved in the extension and maintenance of the formation of thin, actin-rich surface projections called filopodia. In addition to its role in the cytoplasm, also plays a role in the nucleus by regulating gene transcription, probably by promoting nuclear actin polyme
   4608..4796    +  CDS            CRK (fragment): CRK_HUMAN - Experimental evidence at protein level: Swiss-Prot protein existence level 1. [Isoform Crk-II]: Regulates cell adhesion, spreading and migration (PubMed:31311869). Mediates attachment-induced MAPK8 activation, membrane ruffling and cell motility in a Rac-dependent manner. Involved in phagocytosis of apoptotic cells and cell motility via its interaction with DOCK1 and DOCK4 (PubMed:19004829). May regulate the EFNA5-EPHA3 signaling (By similarity). From Homo sapiens (Human).
   5436..5765    +  CDS            Snta1 (fragment): SNTA1_MOUSE - Also known as Snt1. Experimental evidence at protein level: Swiss-Prot protein existence level 1. Adapter protein that binds to and probably organizes the subcellular localization of a variety of membrane proteins. May link various receptors to the actin cytoskeleton and the extracellular matrix via the dystrophin glycoprotein complex. Plays an important role in synapse formation and in the organization of UTRN and acetylcholine receptors at the neuromuscular synapse. Binds to phosphatidylinositol 4,5-bisphosphate. From Mus musculus (Mouse).
   5757..6113    +  CDS            SNTB1 (fragment): SNTB1_HUMAN - Also known as SNT2B1. Experimental evidence at protein level: Swiss-Prot protein existence level 1. Adapter protein that binds to and probably organizes the subcellular localization of a variety of membrane proteins. May link various receptors to the actin cytoskeleton and the dystrophin glycoprotein complex. From Homo sapiens (Human).
   6060..6101    +  CDS            S-Tag (fragment): affinity and epitope tag derived from pancreatic ribonuclease A
   6157..6204    +  terminator     T7 terminator: transcription terminator for bacteriophage T7 RNA polymerase
   6248..6703    +  rep_origin     f1 ori (sequence partly withheld): f1 bacteriophage origin of replication; arrow indicates direction of (+) strand synthesis
   6818..7678    -  CDS            AmpR: β-lactamase; bla; confers resistance to ampicillin, carbenicillin, and related antibiotics
   7679..7771    -  promoter       AmpR promoter: bla
   7852..8440    +  rep_origin     ori: high-copy-number ColE1/pMB1/pBR322/pUC origin of replication
   8626..8768    -  misc_feature   bom: basis of mobility region from pBR322
   8870..9061    -  CDS            rop: Rop protein, which maintains plasmids at low copy number; rop
   9078..9458    +  CDS            YPB1_ECOLX: Protein predicted: Swiss-Prot protein existence level 4. From Escherichia coli.
   9520..9584    -  CDS            TcR (fragment): tetracycline efflux protein; tet; confers resistance to tetracycline
   9599..9620    -  protein_bind   CAP binding site: CAP binding activates transcription in the presence of cAMP. E. coli catabolite activator protein
   9633..10715   -  CDS            lacI: lac repressor; lacI; The lac repressor binds to the lac operator to inhibit transcription in E. coli. This inhibition can be relieved by adding lactose or isopropyl-β-D-thiogalactopyranoside (IPTG).
  10716..10793   -  promoter       lacI promoter: lacI
  10801..11074   -  CDS            TcR (fragment): tetracycline efflux protein; tet; confers resistance to tetracycline
  11109..2       +  promoter       T7 promoter (across the origin): promoter for bacteriophage T7 RNA polymerase
