[The description below was written by a language model from this plasmid's Addgene catalogue record and pLannotate feature annotations shown in this document.]
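Description:
p168-759 is an 11.1 kb bacterial expression plasmid built on the ePathBrick vector pETM6, designed for flavonoid pathway engineering in Escherichia coli. The backbone carries a ColE1/pBR322-type origin with the bom site and rop gene, an f1 origin, an ampicillin resistance gene (β-lactamase), and lacI. The catalogue lists it as high copy, although rop is normally associated with reduced copy number. Short tetracycline-resistance fragments are backbone remnants, not a functional marker.

The payload is four genes arranged monocistronically, each with its own T7 promoter, lac operator, T7 gene 10 ribosome binding site and T7 terminator. Expression therefore requires a host supplying T7 RNA polymerase and is inducible with IPTG. Three units encode consecutive enzymes leading to catechin: flavanone 3β-hydroxylase from Camellia sinensis (CsF3H), a dihydroflavonol 4-reductase, and leucoanthocyanidin reductase from Desmodium uncinatum (DuLAR). The record is inconsistent about the reductase: the purpose line calls it AaDFR, while the insert entry lists FaDFR from Fragaria ananassa. The automated annotation only matches a pear homologue, which does not resolve the question. The enzymes carry C-terminal GBD, SH3 and PDZ tags respectively; a short WASP-derived fragment is annotated directly after the F3H coding sequence. Partial S-tag sequences lie downstream of each insert.

The fourth unit encodes a synthetic scaffold protein with GBD, SH3 and PDZ domains in a 1:1:4 ratio. Its annotated pieces derive from N-WASP, Crk and syntrophin, though not all PDZ repeats were annotated. The scaffold is meant to co-localise the tagged enzymes at a defined stoichiometry, and the plasmid is associated with a combinatorial study on improving catechin production in E. coli.
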