Addgene plasmid #62619: p168-759
Purpose: ePathBrick pETM6 vector encoding CsF3H, AaDFR, DuLAR with Protein Scaffold GBD:SH3:PDZ (1:1:4)
Depositing lab: Mattheos Koffas. Depositing organization: Rensselaer Polytechnic Institute. Publication: Improvement of catechin production in Escherichia coli through combinatorial metabolic engineering. Zhao S, Jones JA, Lachance DM, Bhan N, Khalidi O, Venkataraman S, Wang Z, Koffas MA. Metab Eng. 2014 Dec 17;28C:43-53. doi: 10.1016/j.ymben.2014.12.002. PubMed 25527438.
Backbone
  Vector backbone: pETM6
  Backbone size w/o insert (bp): 5203
  Total vector size (bp): 11125
  Vector type: Bacterial Expression, Synthetic Biology
Growth in bacteria
  Bacterial resistance: Ampicillin, 100 μg/mL
  Growth temperature: 37°C
  Growth strain: DH5alpha
  Copy number: High Copy
Gene/Insert 1
  Gene/Insert name: flavaone 3B-hydroxylase (alt name: CsF3H)
  Species: Camellia sinensis
  Insert size (bp): 1200
  Promoter: T7
  Tag / fusion protein: GBD (C terminal on insert)
  Cloning method: Restriction Enzyme; 5′ cloning site NdeI (not destroyed); 3′ cloning site XhoI (not destroyed)
  Sequencing primers: 5′ gcaccgaccaccaccctgac; 3′ cctcatcttcatcaccggc
Gene/Insert 2
  Gene/Insert name: dihydroflavonol 4-reductase (alt name: FaDFR)
  Species: Fragaria ananassa
  Insert size (bp): 1056
  Promoter: T7
  Tag / fusion protein: SH3 (C terminal on insert)
  Cloning method: Restriction Enzyme; 5′ cloning site NdeI (not destroyed); 3′ cloning site XhoI (not destroyed)
  Sequencing primers: 5′ gggtctgggtgcagaaagcg; 3′ cgacgacgtttcggaggcag
Gene/Insert 3
  Gene/Insert name: leucoanthocyanidin reductase (alt name: DuLAR)
  Species: Desmodium uncinatum
  Insert size (bp): 1167
  Promoter: T7
  Tag / fusion protein: PDZ (C terminal on insert)
  Cloning method: Restriction Enzyme; 5′ cloning site NdeI (not destroyed); 3′ cloning site XhoI (not destroyed)
  Sequencing primers: 5′ gaccgttagcggtgcaattc; 3′ ccaggctttctttaacaccacc
Gene/Insert 4
  Gene/Insert name: Scaffold Protein encoding GBD:SH3:PDZ (1:1:4) (alt name: 759)
  Species: Synthetic
  Insert size (bp): 1704
  Promoter: T7
  Cloning method: Restriction Enzyme; 5′ cloning site NdeI (not destroyed); 3′ cloning site XhoI (not destroyed)
  Sequencing primers: 5′ ccaaggcagatattggaacacc; 3′ cgtcccattcgccaatccg
Terms and licenses: Academic/Nonprofit Terms; Industry Terms: Not Available to Industry
Depositor comments: All genes were cloned in monocistronic form with T7 promoter and T7 terminator.
How to cite: p168-759 was a gift from Mattheos Koffas (Addgene plasmid # 62619 ; http://n2t.net/addgene:62619 ; RRID:Addgene_62619)
