>Addgene plasmid #62619 | p168-759 | addgene partial sequence | sequence record 117265 | pBRrevBam 5'-GGTGATGTCGGCGATATAGG-3'
ATTTGTTCGTGATGAAGATGAACGTCCGANAGTTGCCTATAATGTGTTTAGCAATGAAATCCCGGTTATT
AGCCTGGCAGGTATTGATGAAATTGAAGGTCGTCGTAGCGAAATTTGCCGTAAAATTGTTGAAGCATGTG
AAGGTTGGGGTGTTTTTCAGGTTGTTGATCATGGTGTTGATGCAAATCTGATTGCAGAAATGACCCGTCT
GGCACGTGAATTTTTTGCACTGCCTCCGGAAGAAAAACTGCGTTTTGATATGAGCGGTGGTAAAAAAGGT
GGTTTTATTGTTAGCAGCCATCTGCAGGGTGAAGCAGTTCAGGATTGGCGTGAAATTGTTACCTATTTCA
GCTATCCGATTCNTGCACGTGATTATANCCGTTGGCCTGATAAACCGGAAGGTTGGCGTGCAGTTACCGA
ANCCTATAGCGAAAAACTGATGGATCTGGCATGTAAACTGCTGGAAGTTT
