>Addgene plasmid #62619 | p168-759 | addgene partial sequence | sequence record 118233 | CsF3H-C 5'-GAAGCAACCGTTTATCCGCT-3'
ACCGATTACCTTTGCCGATATGTATAAACGCAAAATGAGCAAAGATATCGAGCTGGCCAAACTGAAAAAA
CTGGCGAAAGAAAAAAAACTGCTGCAAGACCAGCAGGATATCGAAAAAGCAAAACTGGAAATCAAAAGCA
CCGATGAAATCTTCGCCCTGGTTGGTGCACTGATGCATGTTATGCAGAAACGTAGCCGTGCAATTCATAG
CAGTGATGAAGGTGAAGATCAAGCCGGTGATGAAGATGAGGATTAACTCGAGTCTGGTAAAGAAACCGCT
GCTGCGAAATTTGAACGCCAGCACATGGACTCGTCTACTAGTCGCAGCTTAATTAACCTAAACTGCTGCC
ACCGCTGAGCAATAACTAGCATAACCCCTTGGGGCCTCTAAACGGGTCTTGAGGGGTTTTTTGCTAGGAT
CGAGATCGATCTCGATCCCGCGAAATTAATACGACTCACTATAGGGGAATTGTGAGCGGATAACAATTCC
CCTCTAGAAATAATTTTGTTTAACTTTAAGAAGGAGATATACATATGGGTCTGGGTGCAGAAAGCGGTAG
CGTTTGTGTTACCGGTGCAAGCGGTTTTGTTGGTAGCTGGCTGGTTATGCGTCTGCTGGAACATGGTTAT
ACCGTTCGTGCAACCGTGCGTGATCCGGCAAATCTGAAAAAAGTTCGTCATCTGCTGGAACTGCCGCAGG
CAGCAACCCGTCTGACCCTGTGGAAAGCAGATCTGGATGTTGAAGGTAGCTTTGATGAAGCCATTAAAGG
TTGTACCGGTGTTTTTCATGTTGCAACCCCGATGGATTTTGAAAGCGAAGATCCGGAAAACGAAGTTATT
AAACCGACCATTAACGGCATGCTGGATATTATGAAAGCATGCCTGAAAGCAAA
