>Addgene plasmid #62619 | p168-759 | addgene partial sequence | sequence record 118236 | DuLAR-N 5'-CCCACCAGGCTAATAACAACG-3'
TGCATTCTTTATCGTTGATCACGCCATAAATCACTTTGGCACCTTTATCCTGAAAGGTTTTGATAATAAC
TGCTTTGCTCGGGCTAACCGGACCCGGACGAACCAGCAGAAAGGTCGGATAACCAAAACCCAGGCTTGCT
TTGGTAATAAACTGACCAATAAAACCGGTGCCACCAACAACCAGGGTACGATTTTTGGTCATGCTCGGAA
TTGCACCGCTAACGGTCATATGTATATCTCCTTCTTAAAGTTAAACAAAATTATTTCTAGAGGGGAATTG
TTATCCGCTCACAATTCCCCTATAGTGAGTCGTATTAATTTCGCGGGATCGAGATCGATCTCGATCCTAG
CAAAAAACCCCTCAAGACCCGTTTAGAGGCCCCAAGGGGTTATGCTAGTTATTGCTCAGCGGTGGCAGCA
GTTTAGGTTAATTAAGCTGCGACTAGTAGACGAGTCCATGTGCTGGCGTTCAAATTTCGCAGCAGCGGTT
TCTTTACCAGACTCGAGTTAACGACGACGTTTCGGAGGCAGTGCAGGAGGAGGACCTGCACGACGTTTTT
CGGTTTCTTCTTCTTGCGGCAGCGGCAGCAGACCTTTTTCACGACATGCATCAACGGCACCTGTAAACAT
ATCTTCCAGGCTGTGTTTAAATTCGAAGCCCATCTCTTTCAGTTTTTTGCTGCTAAAGTGAATGTTGGTC
AGGTTTTCTTCGATGCCTTTGAATTTTTTCGGAACGTTGTATTTCGGGTATTTCTCGTTCAGCAGTTTTG
CAATATCGTGAATGGTTGCATCATGGCTGCTACAAATATAACGACC
